Addgene plasmid #176306: pUb dPspCas13b + PspCas13b guide RNA
Purpose: Expresses catalytic dead PspCas13b and its associated guide RNA in Drosophila cells
Depositing lab: Jeremy Wilusz. Depositing organization: University of Pennsylvania. Publication: CRISPR/Cas13 effectors have differing extents of off-target effects that limit their utility in eukaryotic cells. Ai Y, Liang D, Wilusz JE. Nucleic Acids Res. 2022 Mar 4. pii: 6542487. doi: 10.1093/nar/gkac159. PubMed 35244715.
Backbone
  Vector backbone: pUb-3xFLAG-MCS
  Total vector size (bp): 8464
  Vector type: Insect Expression
Growth in bacteria
  Bacterial resistance: Ampicillin, 100 μg/mL
  Growth temperature: 37°C
  Growth strain: DH5alpha
  Copy number: Unknown
Gene/Insert
  Gene/Insert name: PspCas13b
  Mutation: H133A, H1058A
  Promoter: Ubi-p63e
  Tag / fusion protein: HA tag (C terminal on insert)
  Cloning method: Restriction Enzyme; 5′ cloning site SalI (not destroyed); 3′ cloning site MluI (not destroyed)
  Sequencing primers: 5′ ATGACAATACAAACTAAGATTTAGTCAG
Terms and licenses: Academic/Nonprofit Terms; Industry Terms: Not Available to Industry
How to cite: pUb dPspCas13b + PspCas13b guide RNA was a gift from Jeremy Wilusz (Addgene plasmid # 176306 ; http://n2t.net/addgene:176306 ; RRID:Addgene_176306)
