[The description below was written by a language model from this plasmid's Addgene catalogue record and pLannotate feature annotations shown in this document.]
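Description:
pUb dPspCas13b + PspCas13b guide RNA is an 8,464 bp insect expression plasmid built on the pUb-3xFLAG-MCS backbone. It delivers both a catalytically inactive Cas13b effector and its guide RNA to Drosophila cells from a single vector. In E. coli it is maintained through a high-copy ColE1/pUC-type origin and selected with ampicillin via the bla gene and its promoter. Remnants of the lac region (a lacI fragment, CAP binding site, lac promoter and operator) are carried over from the cloning backbone and have no stated role in the insect expression function.

The main payload is PspCas13b, cloned between SalI and MluI sites and driven by the Drosophila Ubi-p63e (ubiquitin) promoter. The H133A and H1058A substitutions yield a "dead" enzyme that lacks catalytic RNA cleavage activity; such proteins are generally expected to retain guide-directed RNA binding. The protein carries a C-terminal HA epitope tag, and the transcript ends at the baculovirus OpIE-2 polyadenylation signal. The automated annotation does not label the Ubi-p63e promoter or the Cas13b coding region, which presumably lie in the large unannotated span between the lac elements and the HA tag. Downstream, a Drosophila U6-2 RNA polymerase III promoter forms a separate cassette for the PspCas13b guide RNA. The record does not state the spacer sequence or its target. Very short hits to RSF ori, the TEF1 promoter and bom around this cassette are probably incidental matches.

The construct comes from work comparing off-target effects of Cas13 effectors in eukaryotic cells, where a dead variant would plausibly serve as a cleavage-deficient control, although the record does not spell out that role.
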