Features (pLannotate 1.2.2; 13 found; start..end, strand, type, name):
     56..160     +  promoter       AmpR promoter: bla
    161..1021    +  CDS            AmpR: β-lactamase; bla; confers resistance to ampicillin, carbenicillin, and related antibiotics
   1192..1780    +  rep_origin     ori: high-copy-number ColE1/pMB1/pBR322/pUC origin of replication
   1963..2055    +  CDS            lacI (fragment): lac repressor; lacI; The lac repressor binds to the lac operator to inhibit transcription in E. coli. This inhibition can be relieved by adding lactose or isopropyl-β-D-thiogalactopyranoside (IPTG).
   2068..2089    +  protein_bind   CAP binding site: CAP binding activates transcription in the presence of cAMP. E. coli catabolite activator protein
   2104..2134    +  promoter       lac promoter: promoter for the E. coli lac operon
   2142..2158    +  protein_bind   lac operator: The lac repressor binds to the lac operator to inhibit transcription in E. coli. This inhibition can be relieved by adding lactose or isopropyl-β-D-thiogalactopyranoside (IPTG). lac repressor encoded by lacI
   7576..7592    +  CDS            3xHA (fragment): three tandem HA epitope tags
   7650..7779    +  polyA_signal   OpIE-2 poly(A) signal: immediate-early gene 2 from the Orgyia pseudotsugata multicapsid nucleopolyhedrovirus; baculovirus polyadenylation signal
   7788..7855    -  rep_origin     RSF ori (fragment): Plasmids containing the RSF 1030 origin of replication can be propagated in E. coli cells that contain additional plasmids with compatible origins.
   7862..8261    +  promoter       dU6-2 promoter: RNA polymerase III promoter for Drosophila U6-2 snRNA (Das et al., 1987)
   8320..8336    +  promoter       TEF1 promoter (fragment): S. cerevisiae TEF1; promoter for EF-1α
   8337..8388    -  misc_feature   bom (fragment): basis of mobility region from pBR322
>Addgene plasmid #176306 | pUb dPspCas13b + PspCas13b guide RNA | addgene full sequence | sequence record 346361 | Addgene NGS Result
TGTCATGATAATAATGGTTTCTTAGACGTCAGGTGGCACTTTTCGGGGAAATGTGCGCGGAACCCCTATT
TGTTTATTTTTCTAAATACATTCAAATATGTATCCGCTCATGAGACAATAACCCTGATAAATGCTTCAAT
AATATTGAAAAAGGAAGAGTATGAGTATTCAACATTTCCGTGTCGCCCTTATTCCCTTTTTTGCGGCATT
TTGCCTTCCTGTTTTTGCTCACCCAGAAACGCTGGTGAAAGTAAAAGATGCTGAAGATCAGTTGGGTGCA
CGAGTGGGTTACATCGAACTGGATCTCAACAGCGGTAAGATCCTTGAGAGTTTTCGCCCCGAAGAACGTT
TTCCAATGATGAGCACTTTTAAAGTTCTGCTATGTGGCGCGGTATTATCCCGTATTGACGCCGGGCAAGA
GCAACTCGGTCGCCGCATACACTATTCTCAGAATGACTTGGTTGAGTACTCACCAGTCACAGAAAAGCAT
CTTACGGATGGCATGACAGTAAGAGAATTATGCAGTGCTGCCATAACCATGAGTGATAACACTGCGGCCA
ACTTACTTCTGACAACGATCGGAGGACCGAAGGAGCTAACCGCTTTTTTGCACAACATGGGGGATCATGT
AACTCGCCTTGATCGTTGGGAACCGGAGCTGAATGAAGCCATACCAAACGACGAGCGTGACACCACGATG
CCTGTAGCAATGGCAACAACGTTGCGCAAACTATTAACTGGCGAACTACTTACTCTAGCTTCCCGGCAAC
AATTAATAGACTGGATGGAGGCGGATAAAGTTGCAGGACCACTTCTGCGCTCGGCCCTTCCGGCTGGCTG
GTTTATTGCTGATAAATCTGGAGCCGGTGAGCGTGGGTCTCGCGGTATCATTGCAGCACTGGGGCCAGAT
GGTAAGCCCTCCCGTATCGTAGTTATCTACACGACGGGGAGTCAGGCAACTATGGATGAACGAAATAGAC
AGATCGCTGAGATAGGTGCCTCACTGATTAAGCATTGGTAACTGTCAGACCAAGTTTACTCATATATACT
TTAGATTGATTTAAAACTTCATTTTTAATTTAAAAGGATCTAGGTGAAGATCCTTTTTGATAATCTCATG
ACCAAAATCCCTTAACGTGAGTTTTCGTTCCACTGAGCGTCAGACCCCGTAGAAAAGATCAAAGGATCTT
CTTGAGATCCTTTTTTTCTGCGCGTAATCTGCTGCTTGCAAACAAAAAAACCACCGCTACCAGCGGTGGT
TTGTTTGCCGGATCAAGAGCTACCAACTCTTTTTCCGAAGGTAACTGGCTTCAGCAGAGCGCAGATACCA
AATACTGTTCTTCTAGTGTAGCCGTAGTTAGGCCACCACTTCAAGAACTCTGTAGCACCGCCTACATACC
TCGCTCTGCTAATCCTGTTACCAGTGGCTGCTGCCAGTGGCGATAAGTCGTGTCTTACCGGGTTGGACTC
AAGACGATAGTTACCGGATAAGGCGCAGCGGTCGGGCTGAACGGGGGGTTCGTGCACACAGCCCAGCTTG
GAGCGAACGACCTACACCGAACTGAGATACCTACAGCGTGAGCTATGAGAAAGCGCCACGCTTCCCGAAG
GGAGAAAGGCGGACAGGTATCCGGTAAGCGGCAGGGTCGGAACAGGAGAGCGCACGAGGGAGCTTCCAGG
GGGAAACGCCTGGTATCTTTATAGTCCTGTCGGGTTTCGCCACCTCTGACTTGAGCGTCGATTTTTGTGA
TGCTCGTCAGGGGGGCGGAGCCTATGGAAAAACGCCAGCAACGCGGCCTTTTTACGGTTCCTGGCCTTTT
GCTGGCCTTTTGCTCACATGTTCTTTCCTGCGTTATCCCCTGATTCTGTGGATAACCGTATTACCGCCTT
TGAGTGAGCTGATACCGCTCGCCGCAGCCGAACGACCGAGCGCAGCGAGTCAGTGAGCGAGGAAGCGGAA
GAGCGCCCAATACGCAAACCGCCTCTCCCCGCGCGTTGGCCGATTCATTAATGCAGCTGGCACGACAGGT
TTCCCGACTGGAAAGCGGGCAGTGAGCGCAACGCAATTAATGTGAGTTAGCTCACTCATTAGGCACCCCA
GGCTTTACACTTTATGCTTCCGGCTCGTATGTTGTGTGGAATTGTGAGCGGATAACAATTTCACACAGGA
AACAGCTATGACCATGATTACGCCAAGCTTTGTCGCCGGAACGCAGCGACAGAGATTCCAATGTGTCCGT
ATCTTTCAGGCTTTTGCCCTTCAGTTCCAGACGAAGCGACTGGCGATTCGCGTGTGGGGTCTGCTTCAGG
GTCTTGTGAATTAGGGCGCGCAGATCGCCGATGGGCGTGGCGCCGGAGGGCACCTTCACCTTGCCGTACG
GCTTGCTGTTCTTCGCGTTCAAAATCTCCAGCTCCATTTTGCTTTCGGTGCGCTTGCAATCAGTACTGTC
CAAAATCGAAAATCGCCGAACCGTAGTGTGACCGTGCGGGGCTCTGCGAAAATAAACTTTTTTAGGTATA
TGGCCACACACGGGGAAAGCACAGTGGATTATATGTTTTAATATTATAATATGCAGGTTTTCATTACTTA
TCCAGATGTAAGCCCACTTAAAGCGATTTAACAATTATTTGCCGAAAGAGTATAAACAAATTTCACTTAA
AAATGGATTAAGAAAAGCTAGCTTGTGTAAGATTATGCGCAGCGTTGCCAGATAGCTCCATTTAAAACAC
TTCAAAAACAATAAGTTTTGAAAATATATACATAAATAGCAGTCGTTGCCGCAACGCTCAACACATCACA
CTTTTAAAACACCCTTTACCTACACAGAATTACTTTTTAAATTTCCAGTCAAGCTGCGAGTTTCAAAATT
ATAGCCGGTAGAGAAGACAGTGCTATTTCAAAAGCAAACTAACAAGGGTCTTAAATTCCAAAACACCAAT
CCTAACAAGCCTTGGACTTTTGTAAGTTTAGATCAAAGGTGGCATTGCATTCAATGTCATGGTAAGAAGT
AGGTCGTCTAGGTAGAAATCCTCATTCAGCCGGTCAAGTCAGTACGAGAAAGGTCTCAATTTGAAATTGT
CTTAAAAATATTTTATTGTTTTGTACTGTGGTGAGTTTAAACGAAAAACACAAAAAAAAAGTGATACACA
GAAATCATAAAAAATTTTAATACAAGGTATTCGTACGTATCAAAAACATTTCGGCACAATTTTTTTTCTC
TGTACTAAAGTGTTACGAACACTACGGTATTTTTTAGTGATTTTCAACGGACACCGAAGGTATATAAACA
GCGTTCGCGAACGGTCGCCTTCAAAACCAATTGACATTTGCAGCAGCAAGTACAAGTAGAAAGTAAAGCG
CAATCAGCGAAAAATTTATACTTAATTGTTGGTGATTAAAGTACAATTAAAAGAACATTCTCGAAAGTCA
CAAGAAACGTAAGTTTTTAACTCGCTGTTACCAATTAGTAATAAGAGCAACAAGACGTTGAGTAATTTCA
AGAAAAACTGCATTTCAAGGTCTTTGTTCGGCCATTTTTTTTTATTCAACGCTCTACGTAATTACAAAAT
AAGAAATTGGCAGCCACGCATCTTGTTTTCCCAATGAATTGGCATCAAAACGCAAACAAATCTATAAATA
AAACTTGCGTGTTGATTTTCGCCAAGATTTATTGGCAAATTGTGAAATTCGCAGTGACGCATTTGAAAAT
TCGAGAAATCACGAACGCACTCGATCGAGCATTTGTGTGCATGTTATTAGTTAGTTGTTTAGTTAATTGA
AGTATTTTACCAACGAAATCCACTTATTTTTAGCTGAAATAGAGTAGGTTGCTTAAACAAAGCCACGTCT
GAAAATTTCTTATTGCTTGTAGTTGTGACGTCACCATATACACACAAAATAATGTGTATGCATGCATTTC
AGCTGTGTATATATACATGCACACACTCGCAACACGAAAACGATGACGAAGCAACGGAACAAAGGTTTCT
CAACTACCCTTTGTTCCCTGTTTCTTCGCTTTCCTTTGTTCCAATATTCGTAGAGGGTTAATAGGGGTTT
CTCAACAAAGTTGGCGTCGATAAATAAGTTTCCCATTTTTATTCCCCAGCCAGGAAGTTAGTTTCAATAG
TTTTGTAATTTCAACGAAACTCATTTGATTTCGTACTAATTTTCCACATCTCTATTTTCTGCCCGCAGAA
TAATCCAAACTGCAGGTCGACAAGACCATGGATTACAAAGACGATGACGATAAGGTTAACGGTACCGAGC
TCCCCGGGTTAATTAAAGGTGGATCTAACATCCCCGCTCTGGTGGAAAACCAGAAGAAGTACTTTGGCAC
CTACAGCGTGATGGCCATGCTGAACGCTCAGACCGTGCTGGACCACATCCAGAAGGTGGCCGATATTGAG
GGCGAGCAGAACGAGAACAACGAGAATCTGTGGTTTCACCCCGTGATGAGCCACCTGTACAACGCCAAGA
ACGGCTACGACAAGCAGCCCGAGAAAACCATGTTCATCATCGAGCGGCTGCAGAGCTACTTCCCATTCCT
GAAGATCATGGCCGAGAACCAGAGAGAGTACAGCAACGGCAAGTACAAGCAGAACCGCGTGGAAGTGAAC
AGCAACGACATCTTCGAGGTGCTGAAGCGCGCCTTCGGCGTGCTGAAGATGTACAGGGACCTGACCAACG
CATACAAGACCTACGAGGAAAAGCTGAACGACGGCTGCGAGTTCCTGACCAGCACAGAGCAACCTCTGAG
CGGCATGATCAACAACTACTACACAGTGGCCCTGCGGAACATGAACGAGAGATACGGCTACAAGACAGAG
GACCTGGCCTTCATCCAGGACAAGCGGTTCAAGTTCGTGAAGGACGCCTACGGCAAGAAAAAGTCCCAAG
TGAATACCGGATTCTTCCTGAGCCTGCAGGACTACAACGGCGACACACAGAAGAAGCTGCACCTGAGCGG
AGTGGGAATCGCCCTGCTGATCTGCCTGTTCCTGGACAAGCAGTACATCAACATCTTTCTGAGCAGGCTG
CCCATCTTCTCCAGCTACAATGCCCAGAGCGAGGAACGGCGGATCATCATCAGATCCTTCGGCATCAACA
GCATCAAGCTGCCCAAGGACCGGATCCACAGCGAGAAGTCCAACAAGAGCGTGGCCATGGATATGCTCAA
CGAAGTGAAGCGGTGCCCCGACGAGCTGTTCACAACACTGTCTGCCGAGAAGCAGTCCCGGTTCAGAATC
ATCAGCGACGACCACAATGAAGTGCTGATGAAGCGGAGCAGCGACAGATTCGTGCCTCTGCTGCTGCAGT
ATATCGATTACGGCAAGCTGTTCGACCACATCAGGTTCCACGTGAACATGGGCAAGCTGAGATACCTGCT
GAAGGCCGACAAGACCTGCATCGACGGCCAGACCAGAGTCAGAGTGATCGAGCAGCCCCTGAACGGCTTC
GGCAGACTGGAAGAGGCCGAGACAATGCGGAAGCAAGAGAACGGCACCTTCGGCAACAGCGGCATCCGGA
TCAGAGACTTCGAGAACATGAAGCGGGACGACGCCAATCCTGCCAACTATCCCTACATCGTGGACACCTA
CACACACTACATCCTGGAAAACAACAAGGTCGAGATGTTTATCAACGACAAAGAGGACAGCGCCCCACTG
CTGCCCGTGATCGAGGATGATAGATACGTGGTCAAGACAATCCCCAGCTGCCGGATGAGCACCCTGGAAA
TTCCAGCCATGGCCTTCCACATGTTTCTGTTCGGCAGCAAGAAAACCGAGAAGCTGATCGTGGACGTGCA
CAACCGGTACAAGAGACTGTTCCAGGCCATGCAGAAAGAAGAAGTGACCGCCGAGAATATCGCCAGCTTC
GGAATCGCCGAGAGCGACCTGCCTCAGAAGATCCTGGATCTGATCAGCGGCAATGCCCACGGCAAGGATG
TGGACGCCTTCATCAGACTGACCGTGGACGACATGCTGACCGACACCGAGCGGAGAATCAAGAGATTCAA
GGACGACCGGAAGTCCATTCGGAGCGCCGACAACAAGATGGGAAAGAGAGGCTTCAAGCAGATCTCCACA
GGCAAGCTGGCCGACTTCCTGGCCAAGGACATCGTGCTGTTTCAGCCCAGCGTGAACGATGGCGAGAACA
AGATCACCGGCCTGAACTACCGGATCATGCAGAGCGCCATTGCCGTGTACGATAGCGGCGACGATTACGA
GGCCAAGCAGCAGTTCAAGCTGATGTTCGAGAAGGCCCGGCTGATCGGCAAGGGCACAACAGAGCCTCAT
CCATTTCTGTACAAGGTGTTCGCCCGCAGCATCCCCGCCAATGCCGTCGAGTTCTACGAGCGCTACCTGA
TCGAGCGGAAGTTCTACCTGACCGGCCTGTCCAACGAGATCAAGAAAGGCAACAGAGTGGATGTGCCCTT
CATCCGGCGGGACCAGAACAAGTGGAAAACACCCGCCATGAAGACCCTGGGCAGAATCTACAGCGAGGAT
CTGCCCGTGGAACTGCCCAGACAGATGTTCGACAATGAGATCAAGTCCCACCTGAAGTCCCTGCCACAGA
TGGAAGGCATCGACTTCAACAATGCCAACGTGACCTATCTGATCGCCGAGTACATGAAGAGAGTGCTGGA
CGACGACTTCCAGACCTTCTACCAGTGGAACCGCAACTACCGGTACATGGACATGCTTAAGGGCGAGTAC
GACAGAAAGGGCTCCCTGCAGCACTGCTTCACCAGCGTGGAAGAGAGAGAAGGCCTCTGGAAAGAGCGGG
CCTCCAGAACAGAGCGGTACAGAAAGCAGGCCAGCAACAAGATCCGCAGCAACCGGCAGATGAGAAACGC
CAGCAGCGAAGAGATCGAGACAATCCTGGATAAGCGGCTGAGCAACAGCCGGAACGAGTACCAGAAAAGC
GAGAAAGTGATCCGGCGCTACAGAGTGCAGGATGCCCTGCTGTTTCTGCTGGCCAAAAAGACCCTGACCG
AACTGGCCGATTTCGACGGCGAGAGGTTCAAACTGAAAGAAATCATGCCCGACGCCGAGAAGGGAATCCT
GAGCGAGATCATGCCCATGAGCTTCACCTTCGAGAAAGGCGGCAAGAAGTACACCATCACCAGCGAGGGC
ATGAAGCTGAAGAACTACGGCGACTTCTTTGTGCTGGCTAGCGACAAGAGGATCGGCAACCTGCTGGAAC
TCGTGGGCAGCGACATCGTGTCCAAAGAGGATATCATGGAAGAGTTCAACAAATACGACCAGTGCAGGCC
CGAGATCAGCTCCATCGTGTTCAACCTGGAAAAGTGGGCCTTCGACACATACCCCGAGCTGTCTGCCAGA
GTGGACCGGGAAGAGAAGGTGGACTTCAAGAGCATCCTGAAAATCCTGCTGAACAACAAGAACATCAACA
AAGAGCAGAGCGACATCCTGCGGAAGATCCGGAACGCCTTCGATGCAAACAATTACCCCGACAAAGGCGT
GGTGGAAATCAAGGCCCTGCCTGAGATCGCCATGAGCATCAAGAAGGCCTTTGGGGAGTACGCCATCATG
AAGGGAAGTGGCTACCCCTACGACGTGCCTGACTACGCCTGAACGCGTACCGGTCATCATCACCATCACC
ATTGAGTTTATCTGACTAAATCTTAGTTTGTATTGTCATGTTTTAATACAATATGTTATGTTTAAATATG
TTTTTAATAAATTTTATAAAATAATTTCAACTTTTATTGTAACAACATTGTCCATTTACACACTCCTTTC
AAGCGCGTGGGATCGATGCTCACTCAAAGGCGGTAATACGGTTATCCACAGAATCAGGGGATAACGCAGG
AAAGAACATGTGAGCCATATGGTTCGACTTGCAGCCTGAAATACGGCACGAGTAGGAAAAGCCGAGTCAA
ATGCCGAATGCAGAGTCTCATTACAGCACAATCAACTCAAGAAAAACTCGACACTTTTTTACCATTTGCA
CTTAAATCCTTTTTTATTCGTTATGTATACTTTTTTTGGTCCCTAACCAAAACAAAACCAAACTCTCTTA
GTCGTGCCTCTATATTTAAAACTATCAATTTATTATAGTCAATAGATCGAACTGTGTTTTCAACAAACGA
ACAATAGGACACTTTGATTCTAAAGGAAATTTTGAAAATCTTAAGCAGAGGGTTCTTAAGACCATTTGCC
AATTCTTATAATTCTCAACTGCTCTTTCCTGATGTTGATCATTTATATAGGTATGTTTTCCTCAATACTT
CGGAGACGGTTGTATTTGTAGTTGTACGTCTCAGTTGTGGAAGGTCCAGTTTTGAGGGGCTATTACAACT
TTTTTTCATATGGTGCACTCTCAGTACAATCTGCTCTGATGCCGCATAGTTAAGCCAGCCCCGACACCCG
CCAACACCCGCTGACGCGCCCTGACGGGCTTGTCTGCTCCCGGCATCCGCTTACAGACAAGCTG
